>Addgene plasmid #16101 | pcDNAOX-Shaw1d | addgene partial sequence | sequence record 22813 | T7 5'-TAATACGACTCACTATAGGG-3'
TGTTCTTTTTGCAGAACTCAGAATAAACGCTCAACTTTGGCAGAGCTAGCGTCGACGGTATCGATAAGCT
TGATATCGAATTCCTGCAGCCCGGGGGATCCACTAGTTCTAGACTCGAGCACTGTTGGCCTACTGGGTGC
TCGAATATACTTGATAAAATACTCGCTACTGAAAATAAAAATGGTGAATCTGCAACGGAAGGAGTCCTGG
ATGGACACAGAACATCGGGTAATCCTGAACGTAGGCGGTATCCGACACGAAACCTACAGTCACGTGCTAA
AGAAGATTCCAGCCACGCGATTGTCCCGCCTGACTCCAAACTTGGCAAATTACGATCCAGTCCTAAACGA
GTACTTCTTCGATAGGCATCCGGGAGTATTTTCCATGATTCTAAATTATTATAGAACTGGTAAACTTCAT
TATCCAACAAATGTTTGTGGTCCGTTATTCGAGGAAGAACTTGAGTTTTGGGGTCTCGACGCTAATCAAG
TGGAACCGTGCTGTTGGATGACGTATACACAACACAGAGATACACAAGACACCCTAGCTGTTATTGAATC
ATTGGATTTGGATGGGGATCCACCGACACAGGAAGAGATCGCAAAAAAGTTTGGGTGGGAAGATGACTAT
TACACTGGAAATATGTCACAATGGCAACGATTAAAACCCAGAGTATGGGCATTATTTGATGAACCATGGA
GTTCCAAATATGCAAGGGTAATTTCGTCTCTCTCCGTAGCTTTCATTCTTGCCTCCACATGCTCATTCAT
TCTCAAAACGGATCCTTCATTTCAAATTCCAGATATTGATGTGTTTTACTCGTTA
