[The description below was written by a language model from this plasmid's Addgene catalogue record.]
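Description:
pcDNAOX-Shaw1d is an expression plasmid built on the pcDNAOX backbone (about 5.7 kb without insert), which the record classifies as a vector for both mammalian cell expression and oocyte expression. It is propagated in E. coli under ampicillin selection, and it carries a neomycin resistance marker that allows G418 selection of transfected mammalian cells. The copy number is listed as unknown, and the record does not state the origin of replication.

The insert is a roughly 1.77 kb cDNA from Caenorhabditis elegans encoding a voltage-gated potassium channel, corresponding to gene F14F11.1, isoform d. The construct name indicates that it is a Shaw-type channel. The fragment was cloned by restriction digestion into an XhoI site, with XhoI retained on both sides, so the insert can be excised with that single enzyme, although its orientation could not have been fixed by the cloning sites alone. No epitope tags, fusion partners or reporters are recorded.

The promoters driving expression are not stated explicitly. T7 and SP6 are listed as the 5′ and 3′ sequencing primers, which implies that these phage promoter sequences flank the cloning site. Such an arrangement is commonly used to generate in vitro transcribed RNA for oocyte injection, but the record does not confirm this use.

The construct is associated with a survey of potassium channel families revealed by the C. elegans genome. Its dual vector type fits heterologous expression of the channel in oocytes or cultured mammalian cells, for example for functional characterisation. No feature table was supplied, so the details of the backbone elements cannot be verified here.
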