Addgene plasmid #16101: pcDNAOX-Shaw1d
Depositing lab: Larry Salkoff. Depositing organization: Washington University in Saint Louis. Publication: Eight potassium channel families revealed by the C. elegans genome project. Wei A, Jegla T, Salkoff L. Neuropharmacology. 1996 . 35(7):805-29. 10.1016/0028-3908(96)00126-8 PubMed 8938713.
Backbone
  Vector backbone: pcDNAOX
  Backbone size w/o insert (bp): 5700
  Vector type: Mammalian expression & Oocyte expression
  Selectable markers: Neomycin (select with G418)
Growth in bacteria
  Bacterial resistance: Ampicillin, 100 μg/mL
  Growth temperature: 37°C
  Growth strain: DH5alpha
  Copy number: Unknown
Gene/Insert
  Gene/Insert name: Voltage-gated K+ channel (alt names: F14F11.1d; 2I598)
  Species: C. elegans (nematode)
  Insert size (bp): 1766
  GenBank ID: NM_182139
  Entrez Gene: F14F11.1
  Cloning method: Restriction Enzyme; 5′ cloning site Xho1 (not destroyed); 3′ cloning site Xho1 (not destroyed)
  Sequencing primers: 5′ T7; 3′ SP6
Terms and licenses: Academic/Nonprofit Terms; Industry Terms: Not Available to Industry
How to cite: pcDNAOX-Shaw1d was a gift from Larry Salkoff (Addgene plasmid # 16101 ; http://n2t.net/addgene:16101 ; RRID:Addgene_16101)
